Addgene plasmid #154579: pEPYC0CM0422
Purpose: Phytobricks Level 0 part
Depositing lab: Nicola Patron. Depositing organization: Earlham Institute. Publication: Rational design of minimal synthetic promoters for plants. Cai YM, Kallam K, Tidd H, Gendarini G, Salzman A, Patron NJ. Nucleic Acids Res. 2020 Aug 28. pii: 5897334. doi: 10.1093/nar/gkaa682. PubMed 32856047.
Backbone
  Vector backbone: pUAP1
  Vector type: Synthetic Biology
Growth in bacteria
  Bacterial resistance: Chloramphenicol, 25 μg/mL
  Growth temperature: 37°C
  Growth strain: NEB Stable
  Copy number: High Copy
Gene/Insert
  Gene/Insert name: MinSyn_116
  Species: Synthetic
  Cloning method: Restriction Enzyme; 5′ cloning site BpiI (destroyed during cloning); 3′ cloning site BpiI (destroyed during cloning)
Terms and licenses: Academic/Nonprofit Terms; Industry Terms: Not Available to Industry
Depositor comments: Please visit https://www.biorxiv.org/content/10.1101/2020.05.14.095406v1 for bioRxiv preprint.
How to cite: pEPYC0CM0422 was a gift from Nicola Patron (Addgene plasmid # 154579 ; http://n2t.net/addgene:154579 ; RRID:Addgene_154579)
