[The description below was written by a language model from this plasmid's Addgene catalogue record and pLannotate feature annotations shown in this document.]
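Description:
pEPYC0CM0422 is a small (about 2.3 kb) synthetic-biology plasmid that stores a single standardised DNA part, a Phytobricks Level 0 element, in the pUAP1 universal acceptor backbone. It is maintained in E. coli from a high-copy ColE1/pUC-type origin of replication. Selection is with chloramphenicol, through a cat (chloramphenicol acetyltransferase) gene driven by its native cat promoter and followed by the phage lambda t0 terminator. The part insertion site is flanked by a putative bacterial terminator on one side and a his operon terminator on the other. These presumably insulate the cloned part from read-through transcription originating in the backbone.

The insert is MinSyn_116, a synthetic sequence from a series of rationally designed minimal synthetic promoters for plants. It was cloned using BpiI, a Type IIS enzyme, and both sites were destroyed during cloning, as is usual when a part is domesticated into a universal acceptor. Automated annotation of the insert region detects only a short fragment matching the nopaline synthase (NOS) promoter, which suggests the design incorporates a NOS-derived motif. The record does not otherwise describe the composition of MinSyn_116, its cis-regulatory elements or its expression strength.

The plasmid carries no reporter, coding sequence or plant selection marker, so it is not an expression vector by itself. As a Level 0 part, it is intended as a donor of a promoter module for Golden Gate/MoClo-style hierarchical assembly, where it would be combined with coding sequences and terminators into transcriptional units for plant expression.
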