Features (pLannotate 1.2.2; 7 found; start..end, strand, type, name):
    259..356     -  promoter       cat promoter: promoter of the E. coli cat gene encoding chloramphenicol acetyltransferase
    442..485     -  terminator     bacterial terminator: putative bacterial transcription terminator
    586..609     +  promoter       NOS promoter (fragment): nopaline synthase promoter
    788..845     +  terminator     his operon terminator: This putative transcriptin terminator from the E. coli his operon has a 2-bp deletion introduced during synthesis. Its efficiency has not been determined.
   1040..1628    -  rep_origin     ori: high-copy-number ColE1/pMB1/pBR322/pUC origin of replication
   1811..1905    -  terminator     lambda t0 terminator: transcription terminator from phage lambda
   1929..258     -  CDS            cat (across the origin): CAT_ECOLX - Experimental evidence at protein level: Swiss-Prot protein existence level 1. This enzyme is an effector of chloramphenicol resistance in bacteria. From Escherichia coli. This protein is used as a marker in many commonly used cloning vectors, such as pACYC184.
>Addgene plasmid #154579 | pEPYC0CM0422 | depositor full sequence | sequence record 299453 | pEPYC0CM0422 sequence 2327 bps
ATCCCATATCACCAGCTCACCGTCTTTCATTGCCATACGAAATTCCGGATGAGCATTCATCAGGCGGGCA
AGAATGTGAATAAAGGCCGGATAAAACTTGTGCTTATTTTTCTTTACGGTCTTTAAAAAGGCCGTAATAT
CCAGCTGAACGGTCTGGTTATAGGTACATTGAGCAACTGACTGAAATGCCTCAAAATGTTCTTTACGATG
CCATTGGGATATATCAACGGTGGTATATCCAGTGATTTTTTTCTCCATTTTAGCTTCCTTAGCTCCTGAA
AATCTCGATAACTCAAAAAATACGCCCGGTAGTGATCTTATTTCATTATGGTGAAAGTTGGAACCTCTTA
CGTGCCCGATCAACTCGAGTGCCACCTGACGTCTAAGAAACCATTATTATCATGACATTAACCTATAAAA
ATAGGCGTATCACGAGGCAGAATTTCAGATAAAAAAAATCCTTAGCTTTCGCTAAGGATGATTTCTGGAA
TTCGGTCTCAGGAGGGAGGCGTGTCGTTTTAGTGAGGTCAGAAGATCAAAGGGCTACTTGCCTGCCTTGC
ACACCAGCATGTGTTGATCACCAGCTAATGAGCTAAGCACATACGTCAGCACCTCACATGTAGGCTATCA
GGTGGCTCCTACTAGCAACAGCCACTTGTGTGTCACGACAACCACGTCTACAAAATTAGGTTGTCAGCAA
GTGGATCTGATCTTGCCTCTATATAAGGTTTTGCTATTCATTGAAAGCAGTAGTGACTGATTTGTATATA
TACTCGAGACCCTGCAGTCCGGCAAAAAAGGGCAAGGTGTCACCACCCTGCCCTTTTTCTTTAAAACCGA
AAAGATTACTTCGCGTTATGCAGGCTTCCTCGCTCACTGACTCGCTGCGCTCGGTCGTTCGGCTGCGGCG
AGCGGTATCAGCTCACTCAAAGGCGGTAATACGGTTATCCACAGAATCAGGGGATAACGCAGGAAAGAAC
ATGTGAGCAAAAGGCCAGCAAAAGGCCAGGAACCGTAAAAAGGCCGCGTTGCTGGCGTTTTTCCACAGGC
TCCGCCCCCCTGACGAGCATCACAAAAATCGACGCTCAAGTCAGAGGTGGCGAAACCCGACAGGACTATA
AAGATACCAGGCGTTTCCCCCTGGAAGCTCCCTCGTGCGCTCTCCTGTTCCGACCCTGCCGCTTACCGGA
TACCTGTCCGCCTTTCTCCCTTCGGGAAGCGTGGCGCTTTCTCATAGCTCACGCTGTAGGTATCTCAGTT
CGGTGTAGGTCGTTCGCTCCAAGCTGGGCTGTGTGCACGAACCCCCCGTTCAGCCCGACCGCTGCGCCTT
ATCCGGTAACTATCGTCTTGAGTCCAACCCGGTAAGACACGACTTATCGCCACTGGCAGCAGCCACTGGT
AACAGGATTAGCAGAGCGAGGTATGTAGGCGGTGCTACAGAGTTCTTGAAGTGGTGGCCTAACTACGGCT
ACACTAGAAGAACAGTATTTGGTATCTGCGCTCTGCTGAAGCCAGTTACCTTCGGAAAAAGAGTTGGTAG
CTCTTGATCCGGCAAACAAACCACCGCTGGTAGCGGTGGTTTTTTTGTTTGCAAGCAGCAGATTACGCGC
AGAAAAAAAGGATCTCAAGAAGATCCTTTGATCTTTTCTACGGGGTCTGACGCTCAGTGGAACGAAAACT
CACGTTAAGGGATTTTGGTCATGAGATTATCAAAAAGGATCTTCACCTAGATCCTTTTAAATTAAAAATG
AAGTTTTAAATCAATCTAAAGTATATATGAGTAAACTTGGTCTGACAGCTCGAGGCTTGGATTCTCACCA
ATAAAAAACGCCCGGCGGCAACCGAGCGTTCTGAACAAATCCAGATGGAGTTCTGAGGTCATTACTGGAT
CTATCAACAGGAGTCCAAGCGAGCTCGATATCAAATTACGCCCCGCCCTGCCACTCATCGCAGTACTGTT
GTAATTCATTAAGCATTCTGCCGACATGGAAGCCATCACAAACGGCATGATGAACCTGAATCGCCAGCGG
CATCAGCACCTTGTCGCCTTGCGTATAATATTTGCCCATGGTGAAAACGGGGGCGAAGAAGTTGTCCATA
TTGGCCACGTTTAAATCAAAACTGGTGAAACTCACCCAGGGATTGGCTGAGACGAAAAACATATTCTCAA
TAAACCCTTTAGGGAAATAGGCCAGGTTTTCACCGTAACACGCCACATCTTGCGAATATATGTGTAGAAA
CTGCCGGAAATCGTCGTGGTATTCACTCCAGAGCGATGAAAACGTTTCAGTTTGCTCATGGAAAACGGTG
TAACAAGGGTGAACACT
